>Addgene plasmid #176673 | pLib6.4B-Aaeg_774 | addgene full sequence | sequence record 348667 | Addgene NGS Result
GACGAAAGGGCCTCGTGATACGCCTATTTTTATAGGTTAATGTCATGATAATAATGGTTTCTTAGACGTC
AGGTGGCACTTTTCGGGGAAATGTGCGCGGAACCCCTATTTGTTTATTTTTCTAAATACATTCAAATATG
TATCCGCTCATGAGACAATAACCCTGATAAATGCTTCAATAATATTGAAAAAGGAAGAGTATGAGTATTC
AACATTTCCGTGTCGCCCTTATTCCCTTTTTTGCGGCATTTTGCCTTCCTGTTTTTGCTCACCCAGAAAC
GCTGGTGAAAGTAAAAGATGCTGAAGATCAGTTGGGTGCACGAGTGGGTTACATCGAACTGGATCTCAAC
AGCGGTAAGATCCTTGAGAGTTTTCGCCCCGAAGAACGTTTTCCAATGATGAGCACTTTTAAAGTTCTGC
TATGTGGCGCGGTATTATCCCGTATTGACGCCGGGCAAGAGCAACTCGGTCGCCGCATACACTATTCTCA
GAATGACTTGGTTGAGTACTCACCAGTCACAGAAAAGCATCTTACGGATGGCATGACAGTAAGAGAATTA
TGCAGTGCTGCCATAACCATGAGTGATAACACTGCGGCCAACTTACTTCTGACAACGATCGGAGGACCGA
AGGAGCTAACCGCTTTTTTGCACAACATGGGGGATCATGTAACTCGCCTTGATCGTTGGGAACCGGAGCT
GAATGAAGCCATACCAAACGACGAGCGTGACACCACGATGCCTGTAGCAATGGCAACAACGTTGCGCAAA
CTATTAACTGGCGAACTACTTACTCTAGCTTCCCGGCAACAATTAATAGACTGGATGGAGGCGGATAAAG
TTGCAGGACCACTTCTGCGCTCGGCCCTTCCGGCTGGCTGGTTTATTGCTGATAAATCTGGAGCCGGTGA
GCGTGGGTCTCGCGGTATCATTGCAGCACTGGGGCCAGATGGTAAGCCCTCCCGTATCGTAGTTATCTAC
ACGACGGGGAGTCAGGCAACTATGGATGAACGAAATAGACAGATCGCTGAGATAGGTGCCTCACTGATTA
AGCATTGGTAACTGTCAGACCAAGTTTACTCATATATACTTTAGATTGATTTAAAACTTCATTTTTAATT
TAAAAGGATCTAGGTGAAGATCCTTTTTGATAATCTCATGACCAAAATCCCTTAACGTGAGTTTTCGTTC
CACTGAGCGTCAGACCCCGTAGAAAAGATCAAAGGATCTTCTTGAGATCCTTTTTTTCTGCGCGTAATCT
GCTGCTTGCAAACAAAAAAACCACCGCTACCAGCGGTGGTTTGTTTGCCGGATCAAGAGCTACCAACTCT
TTTTCCGAAGGTAACTGGCTTCAGCAGAGCGCAGATACCAAATACTGTTCTTCTAGTGTAGCCGTAGTTA
GGCCACCACTTCAAGAACTCTGTAGCACCGCCTACATACCTCGCTCTGCTAATCCTGTTACCAGTGGCTG
CTGCCAGTGGCGATAAGTCGTGTCTTACCGGGTTGGACTCAAGACGATAGTTACCGGATAAGGCGCAGCG
GTCGGGCTGAACGGGGGGTTCGTGCACACAGCCCAGCTTGGAGCGAACGACCTACACCGAACTGAGATAC
CTACAGCGTGAGCTATGAGAAAGCGCCACGCTTCCCGAAGGGAGAAAGGCGGACAGGTATCCGGTAAGCG
GCAGGGTCGGAACAGGAGAGCGCACGAGGGAGCTTCCAGGGGGAAACGCCTGGTATCTTTATAGTCCTGT
CGGGTTTCGCCACCTCTGACTTGAGCGTCGATTTTTGTGATGCTCGTCAGGGGGGCGGAGCCTATGGAAA
AACGCCAGCAACGCGGCCTTTTTACGGTTCCTGGCCTTTTGCTGGCCTTTTGCTCACATGTTCTTTCCTG
CGTTATCCCCTGATTCTGTGGATAACCGTATTACCGCCTTTGAGTGAGCTGATACCGCTCGCCGCAGCCG
AACGACCGAGCGCAGCGAGTCAGTGAGCGAGGAAGCGGAAGAGCGCCCAATACGCAAACCGCCTCTCCCC
GCGCGTTGGCCGATTCATTAATGCAGCTGGCACGACAGGTTTCCCGACTGGAAAGCGGGCAGTGAGCGCA
ACGCAATTAATGTGAGTTAGCTCACTCATTAGGCACCCCAGGCTTTACACTTTATGCTTCCGGCTCGTAT
GTTGTGTGGAATTGTGAGCGGATAACAATTTCACACAGGAAACAGCTATGACCATGATTACGCCAAGCTT
GCATGCCTGCAGGTCGACTCTAGAGGATCCCCCGGGTGCCAGGGCGTGCCCTTGGGCTCCCCGGGCGCGT
ACTTCGAACGTCGGCAGATAGGTGTGTAGGGTAGAGTATCAGCAATAAGTTGGGACGTTTGACTTTTTGT
AGGTAGACAAAAACTAAACTTTTTTTCGCTTCTCTATGTGTGCCCCTGGGTAGCGTTCCGTTCCGATTGG
GGTGCGAACGAATGAAATCGCCCATCGAGTTGATACGTCCATCCATCGCTAGAACCGCGTTCGCTGTAGA
TGACTATATAAGAGCAGAGGCAAGAGTAGTGAAATGGGTCTTCGAGAAGACCTGTTTTAGAGCTAGAAAT
AGCAAGTTAAAATAAGGCTAGTCCGTTATCAACTTGAAAAAGTGGCACCGAGTCGGTGCTTTTTTTTGGT
GGTTGTTCATCGATTCCTAATATTGCAGTGAAGCAGTTTGTTGTGCATGTTTTTTGCCTACCTGGAGCCT
GAGAGTTGTTCAATAAAATAAAAATGTTTCGTTTTTTTGCTTTCGCCAGTATTTATTATTTTTCGGTACC
CAGCATGCAATTCTATATTCTAAAAACACAAATGATACTTCTAAAAAAAAATCATGAATGGCATCAACTC
TGAATCAAATCTTTGCAGATGCACCTACTTCTCATTTCCACTGTCACATCATTTTTCCAGATCTCGCTGC
CTGTTATGTGGCCCACAAACCAAGACACGTTTTATGGCCATTAAAGCTGGCTGATCGTCGCCAAACACCA
AATACATAATGAATATGTACACATTCGAGAAAGAAGCGATCAAAGAAGCATCTTCGGGCGGAGTAGGAGA
ATGCGGAGGAGAAGGAGAACGAGCTGATCTAGTATCTCTCCACAATCCAATGCCAACTGACCAACTGGCC
ATATTCGGAGCAATTTGAAGCCAATTTCCATCGCCTGGCGATCGCTCCATTCTTGGCTATATGTTTTTCA
CCGTTACCCGGGGCCATTTTCAAAGACTCGTCGGCAAGATAAGATTGTGTCACTCGCTGTCTCTCTTCAT
TTGTCGAAGAATGCTGAGGAATTTCGCGATGACGTCGGCGAGTATTTTGAAGAATGAGAATAATTTGTAT
TTATACGAAAATCAGTTAGTGGAATTTTCTACAAAAACATGTTATCTATAGATAATTTTGTTGCAAAATA
TGTTGACTATGACAAAGATTGTATGTATATACCTTTAATGTATTCTCATTTTCTTATGTATTTATAATGG
CAATGATGATACTGATGATATTTTAAGATGATGCCAGACCAAAAGGCTTGAATTTCTGCGTCTTTTGCCG
AACGCAGTGCATGTGCAATTGTTGTTTTTTGGAATATTCAATTTTCGGACTGTCCGCTTTGATTTCAGTT
TCTTGGCTTATTCAAAAAGCAAAGTAAAGCCAAAAAAGCGAGATGGCAATACCAAATGCGGCAAAACGGT
AGTGGAAGGAAAGGGGTGCGGGGCAGCGGAAGGAAGGGTGGGGCGGGGCGTGGCGGGGTCTGTGGCTGGG
CGCGACGTCACCGACGTTGGAGCCACTCCTTTGACCATGTGTGCGTGTGTGTATTATTCGTGTCTCGCCA
CTCGCCGGTTGTTTTTTTCTTTTTATGCTGCGCTCTCTCTAGCGCCATCTCGCTTACGCATGCTCAACGC
ACCGCATGTTGCCGTTTCCTTTTATGCGTCATTTTGGCTCGAAATAGGCAATTATTTAAACAAAGATTAG
TCAACGAAAACGCTAAAATAAATAAGTCTACAATATGGTTACTTATTGCCATGTGTGTGCAGCCAACGAT
AGCAACAAAAGCAACAACACAGGTGGCTTTCCCTCTTTCACTTTTTGTTTGCAAGCCGCGTGCGAGCAAG
ACGGCACGACCGGCAAACGCAATTACGCTGACAAAGAGCAGACGAAGTTTTGGCGAAAAACATCAAGGCG
CCTGATACGAATGCATTTGCAATAACAATTGCGATATTTAATATTGTTTATGAAGCTGTTTGACTTCAAA
ACACACAAAAAAAAAAATAAAACAAATTATTTGAAAGAGAATTAGGAATCGGACGCTTATCGTTAGGGTA
ACAACAAGAAATGCTTACTGAGTCACAGCCTCTGGAAAACTGCCGCAAGCCAGAGAGAGAGAGAAAAAGA
GGGAGAGCAGCTTAGACCGCATGTGCTTGTGTGTGAGGCGTCTCTCTCTTCGTCTCTGTTGCGCAAACGC
ATAGACTGCACTGAAAAAATCGATTACCTATTTTTTATGAATGAATATTTGCACTATTACTATTCAAAAC
TATTAAGATAGCAATCACATTCAATAGCCAAATACTATACCACCTGAGCGATGCAACGAAATGATCAATT
TGAGCAAAAATGCTGCATATTTAGGACGGCATCATTATAGAAATGCTTCTTGCTGTGTACTTTTCTCTCG
TCTGGCAGCTGTTTCGCCGTTATTGTTAAAACCGGCTTAAGTTAGGTGTGTTTTCTACGACTAGTGAATG
CCCTACTAGAAGATGTGTGTTGCACAAAATGTCCCTGGAATAACCAATTTGAAGTGCAGATAGCAGTAAA
CGTAAGCTAATATGAATATTATTTAACTGTAATGTTTTAATATCGCTGGACATTACTAATAAACCCACTA
TAAACACATGTACATATGTATGTTTTGGCATACAATGAGTAGTTGGGGAAAAAATGTGTAAAAGCACCGT
GACCATCACAGCATAAAGATAACCAGCTGAAGTATCGAATATGAGTAACCCCCAAATTGAATCACATGCC
GCAACTGATAGGACCCATGGAAGTACACTCTTCATGGCGATATACAAGACACACACAAGCACGAACACCC
AGTTGCGGAGGAAATTCTCCGTAAATGAAAACCCAATCGGCGAACAATTCATACCCATATATGGTAAAAG
TTTTGAACGCGACTTGAGAGCGGAGAGCATTGCGGCTGATAAGGTTTTAGCGCTAAGCGGGCTTTATAAA
ACGGGCTGCGGGACCAGTTTTCATATCACTACCGTTTGAGTTCTTGTGCTGTGTGGATACTCCTCCCGAC
ACAAAGCCGCTCCATCAGCCAGCAGTCGTCTAATCCAGAGACCCCGGATCCAGGAATTCGCCCTTGTTTA
AACATGGTGAGCAAGGGCGAGGAGCTGTTCACCGGGGTGGTGCCCATCCTGGTCGAGCTGGACGGCGACG
TAAACGGCCACAAGTTCAGCGTGAGGGGCGAGGGCGAGGGCGATGCCACCAACGGCAAGCTGACCCTGAA
GTTCATCTGCACCACCGGCAAGCTGCCCGTGCCCTGGCCCACCCTCGTGACCACCCTGAGCCACGGCGTG
CAGTGCTTCGCCCGCTACCCCGACCACATGAAGCAGCACGACTTCTTCAAGTCCGCCATGCCCGAAGGCT
ACGTCCAGGAGCGCACCATCTTCTTCAAGGACGACGGCACCTACAAGACCCGCGCCGAGGTGAAGTTCGA
GGGCGACACCCTAGTGAACCGCATCGAGCTGAAGGGCGTCGACTTCAAGGAGGACGGCAACATCCTGGGG
CACAAGCTGGAGTACAACTTCAACAGCCACAACATCTATATCATGGCCGTCAAGCAGAAGAACGGCATCA
AGGTGAACTTCAAGATCCGCCACAACGTGGAGGACGGCAGCGTGCAGCTCGCCGACCACTACCAGCAGAA
CACCCCCATCGGCGACGGCCCCGTGCTGCTGCCCGACAGCCACTACCTGAGCACCCAGTCCGTGCTGAGC
AAAGACCCCAACGAGAAGCGCGATCACATGGTCCTGCTGGAGTTCCGCACCGCCGCCGGGATCACTCTCG
GCATGGACGAGCTGTACAAGCTTGAGGGCAGAGGAAGCCTTCTAACATGCGGTGACGTGGAGGAGAATCC
CGGCCCTGCTAGCGGTAGCGGCAGCGGTAGCATGACCGAGTACAAGCCCACGGTGCGCCTCGCCACCCGC
GACGACGTCCCCCGGGCCGTACGCACCCTCGCCGCCGCGTTCGCCGACTACCCCGCCACGCGCCACACCG
TCGACCCGGACCGCCACATCGAGCGGGTCACCGAGCTGCAAGAACTCTTCCTCACGCGCGTCGGGCTCGA
CATCGGCAAGGTGTGGGTCGCGGACGACGGCGCCGCGGTGGCGGTCTGGACCACGCCGGAGAGCGTCGAA
GCGGGGGCGGTGTTCGCCGAGATCGGCCCGCGCATGGCCGAGTTGAGCGGTTCCCGGCTGGCCGCGCAGC
AACAGATGGAAGGCCTCCTGGCGCCGCACCGGCCCAAGGAGCCCGCGTGGTTCCTGGCCACCGTCGGCGT
CTCGCCCGACCACCAGGGCAAGGGTCTGGGCAGCGCCGTCGTGCTCCCCGGAGTGGAGGCGGCCGAGCGC
GCCGGGGTGCCCGCCTTCCTGGAGACCTCCGCGCCCCGCAACCTCCCCTTCTACGAGCGGCTCGGCTTCA
CCGTCACCGCCGACGTCGAGGTGCCCGAAGGACCGCGCACCTGGTGCATGACCCGCAAGCCCGGTGCCTG
ACTCGAGGGATCCAGACATGATAAGATACATTGATGAGTTTGGACAAACCACAACTAGAATGCAGTGAAA
AAAATGCTTTATTTGTGAAATTTGTGATGCTATTGCTTTATTTGTAACCATTATAAGCTGCAATAAACAA
GTTAACAACAACAATTGCATTCATTTTATGTTTCAGGTTCAGGGGGAGGTGTGGGAGGTTTTTTAAAGCA
AGTAAAACCTCTACAAATGTGGTATGGCTGATTATGATCAGTCGACCGATGCCCTTGAGAGCCTTCAACC
CAGTCAGCTCCTTCCGGTGGGCGCGGGGCATGACTATCGTCGCCGCACTTATGGTACGCGCCCGGGGAGC
CCAAGGGCACGCCCTGGCACCCGAAGGGCGAATTCACTGGCCGTCGTTTTACAACGTCGTGACTGGGAAA
ACCCTGGCGTTACCCAACTTAATCGCCTTGCAGCACATCCCCCTTTCGCCAGCTGGCGTAATAGCGAAGA
GGCCCGCACCGATCGCCCTTCCCAACAGTTGCGCAGCCTGAATGGCGAATGGCGCCTGATGCGGTATTTT
CTCCTTACGCATCTGTGCGGTATTTCACACCGCATATGGTGCACTCTCAGTACAATCTGCTCTGATGCCG
CATAGTTAAGCCAGCCCCGACACCCGCCAACACCCGCTGACGCGCCCTGACGGGCTTGTCTGCTCCCGGC
ATCCGCTTACAGACAAGCTGTGACCGTCTCCGGGAGCTGCATGTGTCAGAGGTTTTCACCGTCATCACCG
AAACGCGCGA
Features (pLannotate 1.2.2; 20 found; start..end, strand, type, name):
     96..200     +  promoter       AmpR promoter: bla
    201..1061    +  CDS            AmpR: β-lactamase; bla; confers resistance to ampicillin, carbenicillin, and related antibiotics
   1232..1820    +  rep_origin     ori: high-copy-number ColE1/pMB1/pBR322/pUC origin of replication
   2003..2095    +  CDS            lacI (fragment): lac repressor; lacI; The lac repressor binds to the lac operator to inhibit transcription in E. coli. This inhibition can be relieved by adding lactose or isopropyl-β-D-thiogalactopyranoside (IPTG).
   2108..2129    +  protein_bind   CAP binding site: CAP binding activates transcription in the presence of cAMP. E. coli catabolite activator protein
   2144..2174    +  promoter       lac promoter: promoter for the E. coli lac operon
   2182..2198    +  protein_bind   lac operator: The lac repressor binds to the lac operator to inhibit transcription in E. coli. This inhibition can be relieved by adding lactose or isopropyl-β-D-thiogalactopyranoside (IPTG). lac repressor encoded by lacI
   2235..2272    -  misc_feature   MCS (fragment): pUC18/19 multiple cloning site
   2276..2309    +  protein_bind   attB: minimal attB site for the φC31 integrase (Groth et al., 2000) phage φC31 integrase
   2574..2649    +  misc_RNA       gRNA scaffold: guide RNA scaffold for the Streptococcus pyogenes CRISPR/Cas9 system
   2853..5362    +  promoter       Ac5 promoter: Drosophila melanogaster actin 5C promoter
   5394..6110    +  CDS            EBFP2: EBFP2 is a basic (constitutively fluorescent) blue fluorescent protein published in 2007, derived from Aequorea victoria. It is reported to be a rapidly-maturing monomer with moderate acid sensitivity.
   6192..6791    +  CDS            PuroR: puromycin N-acetyltransferase; pac from Streptomyces alboniger; confers resistance to puromycin
   6799..6933    -  polyA_signal   SV40 poly(A) signal: SV40 polyadenylation signal
   6956..7040    -  CDS            large T antigen (fragment): large T antigen from SV40 (simian virus 40)
   7041..7123    +  CDS            TcR (fragment): tetracycline efflux protein; tet; confers resistance to tetracycline
   7127..7160    -  protein_bind   attB: minimal attB site for the φC31 integrase (Groth et al., 2000) phage φC31 integrase
   7172..7329    +  CDS            lacZα (fragment): LacZα fragment of β-galactosidase; lacZ fragment
   7335..7434    -  misc_feature   bom (fragment): basis of mobility region from pBR322
   7536..1       -  CDS            rop (fragment) (across the origin): Rop protein, which maintains plasmids at low copy number; rop
