[The description below was written by a language model from this plasmid's Addgene catalogue record and pLannotate feature annotations shown in this document.]
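Description:
pLib6.4B-Aaeg_774 is an empty sgRNA expression and delivery backbone for CRISPR work in mosquito and other insect cells, built on pUC19. It is propagated in E. coli as a high-copy plasmid through the pUC-type ColE1/pMB1 origin and selected with ampicillin via the bla gene. The annotation also picks up short remnants of lacI, lacZα, rop, bom, a tetracycline resistance gene and SV40 large T antigen, which are fragments of backbone or cloning history rather than functional elements.

The payload lies between two minimal φC31 attB sites in opposite orientations, an arrangement that allows φC31 integrase to carry out recombination-mediated cassette exchange, swapping the flanked segment into an acceptor cell line or organism that carries matching attP sites. Within this segment is an sgRNA unit driven, according to the catalogue entry, by the Aedes aegypti U6 promoter AAEL017774. This promoter is not annotated in the feature table but presumably occupies the unannotated region between the first attB site and the Streptococcus pyogenes Cas9 guide RNA scaffold. Targeting sequences are cloned into a BbsI cassette, and no guide is present in the deposited plasmid. Downstream, the Drosophila melanogaster Actin5C promoter drives EBFP2 joined through a 2A peptide to puromycin N-acetyltransferase, followed by an SV40 polyadenylation signal annotated on the reverse strand. A single transcript therefore yields both a blue fluorescent marker and puromycin resistance for identifying and selecting integrants.

The associated work concerns pooled CRISPR knockout screening in mosquito cells. Single-copy integration of each guide at a defined attP landing site fits that use, although the record does not say how Cas9 is supplied.
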