Addgene plasmid #176673: pLib6.4B-Aaeg_774
Purpose: (Empty Backbone) Expression of sgRNA under Ae. Aegypti U6 (AAEL017774) promoter & delivery of D.mel-Actin5C::EBFP2-2A-puro|sgRNA cassette through PhiC31 RCME to AttP acceptor cell line/organism
Depositing lab: Norbert Perrimon. Depositing organization: Harvard Medical School. Publication: Bioinformatic and cell-based tools for pooled CRISPR knockout screening in mosquitos. Viswanatha R, Mameli E, Rodiger J, Merckaert P, Feitosa-Suntheimer F, Colpitts TM, Mohr SE, Hu Y, Perrimon N. Nat Commun. 2021 Nov 24;12(1):6825. doi: 10.1038/s41467-021-27129-3. PubMed 34819517.
Backbone
  Vector backbone: pUC19
  Vector type: Insect Expression ; CRISPR
  Selectable markers: Puromycin
Growth in bacteria
  Bacterial resistance: Ampicillin, 100 μg/mL
  Growth temperature: 37°C
  Growth strain: DH5alpha
  Copy number: High Copy
Gene/Insert
  Gene/Insert name: None
Terms and licenses: Academic/Nonprofit Terms; Industry Terms: Not Available to Industry
Depositor comments: Cloning of sgRNA targeting sequence into BbsI cassette. Please visit https://www.biorxiv.org/content/10.1101/2021.03.29.437496v2 for bioRxiv preprint.
How to cite: pLib6.4B-Aaeg_774 was a gift from Norbert Perrimon (Addgene plasmid # 176673 ; http://n2t.net/addgene:176673 ; RRID:Addgene_176673)
